Addgene plasmid #73677: pLJM1-FLAG-Sestrin2-E451A
Purpose: overexpression
Depositing lab: David Sabatini. Depositing organization: Whitehead Institute for Biomedical Research. Publication: Sestrin2 is a leucine sensor for the mTORC1 pathway. Wolfson RL, Chantranupong L, Saxton RA, Shen K, Scaria SM, Cantor JR, Sabatini DM. Science. 2016 Jan 1;351(6268):43-8. doi: 10.1126/science.aab2674. Epub 2015 Oct 8. PubMed 26449471.
Backbone
  Vector backbone: pLJM1-FLAG
  Backbone size w/o insert (bp): 8083
  Total vector size (bp): 9487
  Vector type: Mammalian Expression, Lentiviral
  Selectable markers: Puromycin
Growth in bacteria
  Bacterial resistance: Ampicillin, 100 μg/mL
  Growth temperature: 37°C
  Growth strain: XL10 Gold
  Copy number: Unknown
Gene/Insert
  Gene/Insert name: Sesn2
  Species: H. sapiens (human)
  Insert size (bp): 1443
  Mutation: E451A changed Glutamate 451 to Alanine
  GenBank ID: NM_031459.4 CDS
  Entrez Gene: SESN2 (a.k.a. HI95, SES2, SEST2)
  Promoter: CMV
  Tag / fusion protein: FLAG (N terminal on backbone)
  Cloning method: Restriction Enzyme; 5′ cloning site Sal1 (unknown if destroyed); 3′ cloning site EcoR1 (unknown if destroyed)
  Sequencing primers: 5′ ATG TCG TAA CAA CTC CGC CCC ATT; 3′ TAG TTT GTA TGT CTG TTG CTA TTA
Terms and licenses: Academic/Nonprofit Terms; Industry Terms: Not Available to Industry
How to cite: pLJM1-FLAG-Sestrin2-E451A was a gift from David Sabatini (Addgene plasmid # 73677 ; http://n2t.net/addgene:73677 ; RRID:Addgene_73677)
