[The description below was written by a language model from this plasmid's Addgene catalogue record.]
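Description:
pLJM1-FLAG-Sestrin2-E451A is a lentiviral mammalian expression plasmid built on the pLJM1-FLAG backbone, with a recorded total size of about 9.5 kb. It is propagated in E. coli under ampicillin selection, and it carries a puromycin marker for selecting transduced or transfected mammalian cells. The copy number is listed as unknown, and no feature table is provided. The origin of replication, the LTRs and packaging elements, and the promoter driving puromycin resistance are therefore not itemised in the record, although a lentiviral transfer vector would be expected to contain such parts.

The payload is the human SESN2 (Sestrin2) coding sequence, roughly 1.4 kb and corresponding to the reference mRNA CDS, cloned by restriction digestion between SalI and EcoRI sites. Expression is driven by a CMV promoter, a strong constitutive promoter in most mammalian cell types. A FLAG epitope supplied by the backbone is fused to the N-terminus, which allows detection and immunoprecipitation with anti-FLAG reagents. The insert carries a single point mutation, E451A, replacing glutamate 451 with alanine.

The stated purpose is overexpression. The associated publication identifies Sestrin2 as a leucine sensor for the mTORC1 pathway, so this point mutant was presumably made to probe that function alongside the wild-type protein. The record does not state the specific functional consequence of E451A. As a lentiviral vector, it can be packaged into virus to generate stable, puromycin-selected cell lines expressing the tagged mutant.
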