>Addgene plasmid #73677 | pLJM1-FLAG-Sestrin2-E451A | depositor partial sequence | sequence record 136568 | insert
ATGATCGTGGCGGACTCCGAGTGCCGCGCAGAGCTCAAGGACTACCTGCGGTTCGCCCCGGGCGGCGTCG
GCGACTCGGGCCCCGGAGAGGAGCAGAGGGAGAGCCGGGCTCGGCGAGGCCCTCGAGGGCCCAGCGCCTT
CATCCCCGTGGAGGAGGTCCTTCGGGAGGGGGCTGAGAGCCTCGAGCAGCACCTGGGGCTGGAGGCACTG
ATGTCCTCTGGGCGAGTAGACAACCTGGCAGTGGTGATGGGCCTGCACCCTGACTACTTTACCAGCTTCT
GGCGCCTGCACTACCTGCTGCTGCACACGGATGGTCCCTTGGCCAGCTCCTGGCGCCACTACATTGCCAT
CATGGCTGCCGCCCGCCATCAGTGTTCTTACCTGGTAGGCTCCCACATGGCCGAGTTTCTGCAGACTGGT
GGTGACCCTGAGTGGCTGCTGGGCCTCCACCGGGCCCCCGAGAAGCTGCGCAAACTCAGCGAGATCAACA
AGTTGCTGGCGCATCGGCCATGGCTCATCACCAAGGAACACATCCAGGCCTTGCTGAAGACCGGCGAGCA
CACTTGGTCCCTGGCCGAGCTCATTCAGGCTCTGGTCCTGCTCACCCACTGCCACTCGCTCTCCTCCTTC
GTGTTTGGCTGTGGCATCCTCCCTGAGGGGGATGCAGATGGCAGCCCTGCCCCCCAGGCACCTACACCCC
CTAGTGAACAGAGCAGCCCCCCAAGCAGGGACCCGTTGAACAACTCTGGGGGCTTTGAGTCTGCCCGCGA
CGTGGAGGCGCTGATGGAGCGCATGCAGCAGCTGCAGGAGAGCCTGCTGCGGGATGAGGGGACGTCCCAG
GAGGAGATGGAGAGCCGCTTTGAGCTGGAGAAGTCAGAGAGCCTGCTGGTGACCCCCTCAGCTGACATCC
TGGAGCCCTCTCCACACCCAGACATGCTGTGCTTTGTGGAAGACCCTACTTTCGGATATGAGGACTTCAC
TCGGAGAGGGGCTCAGGCACCCCCTACCTTCCGGGCCCAGGATTATACCTGGGAAGACCATGGCTACTCG
CTGATCCAGCGGCTTTACCCTGAGGGTGGGCAGCTGCTGGATGAGAAGTTCCAGGCAGCCTATAGCCTCA
CCTACAATACCATCGCCATGCACAGTGGTGTGGACACCTCCGTGCTCCGCAGGGCCATCTGGAACTATAT
CCACTGCGTCTTTGGCATCAGATATGATGACTATGATTATGGGGAGGTGAACCAGCTCCTGGAGCGGAAC
CTCAAGGTCTATATCAAGACAGTGGCCTGCTACCCAGAGAAGACCACCCGAAGAATGTACAACCTCTTCT
GGAGGCACTTCCGCCACTCAGCGAAGGTCCACGTGAACTTGCTGCTCCTGGAGGCGCGCATGCAAGCCGC
TCTGCTGTACGCCCTCCGTGCCATCACCCGCTACATGACCTGA
