>Addgene plasmid #73677 | pLJM1-FLAG-Sestrin2-E451A | addgene partial sequence | sequence record 140947 | CMV-F 5'-CGCAAATGGGCGGTAGGCGTG-3'
TTTAGTGAACCGTCAGATCCGCCTAGCGCTACCGGTGCCACCATGGACTACAAGGATGACGATGACAAGG
GTGGTGGTGGTGGTGCGTCGACGATGATCGTGGCGGACTCCGAGTGCCGCGCAGAGCTCAAGGACTACCT
GCGGTTCGCCCCGGGCGGCGTCGGCGACTCGGGCCCCGGAGAGGAGCAGAGGGAGAGCCGGGCTCGGCGA
GGCCCTCGAGGGCCCAGCGCCTTCATCCCCGTGGAGGAGGTCCTTCGGGAGGGGGCTGAGAGCCTCGAGC
AGCACCTGGGGCTGGAGGCACTGATGTCCTCTGGGCGAGTAGACAACCTGGCAGTGGTGATGGGCCTGCA
CCCTGACTACTTTACCAGCTTCTGGCGCCTGCACTACCTGCTGCTGCACACGGATGGTCCCTTGGCCAGC
TCCTGGCGCCACTACATTGCCATCATGGCTGCCGCCCGCCATCAGTGTTCTTACCTGGTAGGCTCCCACA
TGGCCGAGTTTCTGCAGACTGGTGGTGACCCTGAGTGGCTGCTGGGCCTCCACCGGGCCCCCGAGAAGCT
GCGCAAACTCAGCGAGATCAACAAGTTGCTGGCGCATCGGCCATGGCTCATCACCAAGGAACACATCCAG
GCCTTGCTGAAGACCGGCGAGCACACTTGGTCCCTGGCCGAGCTCATTCAGGCTCTGGTCCTGCTCACCC
ACTGCCACTCGCTCTCCTCCTTCGTGTTTGGCTGTGGCATCCTCCCTGAGGGGGATGCAGATGGCAGCCC
TGCCCCCCAGGCACCTACACCCCCTAGTGAACAGAGCAGCCCCCCAAGCAGGGACCCGTTGAACAACTCT
GGGGGCTTTGAGTCTGCCCGCGACGTGGAGGCGCTGATGGA
