>Addgene plasmid #73677 | pLJM1-FLAG-Sestrin2-E451A | addgene partial sequence | sequence record 140949 | pLJM1-3 5'-GACGTGAAGAATGTGCGAGA-3'
GCCCAGAGCAGCCGCGTCCCTGCGCAAACCCAGGGCTGCCTTGGAAAAGGCGCAACCCCAACCCCCTCGA
GCCGCGGCCAAAGTGGATCTCTGCTGTCCCTGTAATAAACCCGAAAATTTTGAATTTTTGTAATTTGTTT
TTGTAATTCTTTAGTTTGTATGTCTGTTGCTATTATGTCTACTATTCTTTCCCCTGCACTGTACCCCCCA
ATCCCCCCTTTTCTTTTAAAATTGTGGATGAATACTGCCATTTGTCTCGAGGTCGAGAATTCTCAGGTCA
TGTAGCGGGTGATGGCACGGAGGGCGTACAGCAGAGCGGCTTGCATGCGCGCCTCCAGGAGCAGCAAGTT
CACGTGGACCTTCGCTGAGTGGCGGAAGTGCCTCCAGAAGAGGTTGTACATTCTTCGGGTGGTCTTCTCT
GGGTAGCAGGCCACTGTCTTGATATAGACCTTGAGGTTCCGCTCCAGGAGCTGGTTCACCTCCCCATAAT
CATAGTCATCATATCTGATGCCAAAGACGCAGTGGATATAGTTCCAGATGGCCCTGCGGAGCACGGAGGT
GTCCACACCACTGTGCATGGCGATGGTATTGTAGGTGAGGCTATAGGCTGCCTGGAACTTCTCATCCAGC
AGCTGCCCACCCTCAGGGTAAAGCCGCTGGATCAGCGAGTAGCCATGGTCTTCCCAGGTATAATCCTGGG
CCCGGAAGGTAGGGGGTGCCTGAGCCCCTCTCCGAGTGAAGTCCTCATATCCGAAAGTAGGGTCTTCCAC
AAAGCACAGCATGTCTGGGTGTGGAGAGGGCTCCAGGATGTCAGCTGAGGGGGTCACCAGCAGGCTCTCT
GACTTCTCCAGCTCAAAGCGGCTCTCCATCTCCTCCTGGGACGTCCCCTCATCCCGCAGC
